Addgene plasmid #84972: pPTK013-3a-Invertase-αMFΔ
Purpose: Type 3a, Invertase followed by αMFΔ - secretion signal
Depositing lab: Volker Sieber. Depositing organization: Technische Universitaet Muenchen (TUM). Publication: A Modular Toolkit for Generating Pichia pastoris Secretion Libraries. Obst U, Lu TK, Sieber V. ACS Synth Biol. 2017 Mar 15. doi: 10.1021/acssynbio.6b00337. PubMed 28252957.
Backbone
  Vector backbone: pYTK001-EntryVector
  Backbone manufacturer: Lee et al. (2015), ACS Synth. Biol. 4, 975–986.
  Backbone size w/o insert (bp): 1662
  Total vector size (bp): 1893
  Vector type: Yeast Expression, Synthetic Biology
Growth in bacteria
  Bacterial resistance: Chloramphenicol, 25 μg/mL
  Growth temperature: 37°C
  Growth strain: DH5alpha
  Copy number: High Copy
Gene/Insert
  Gene/Insert name: Invertase followed by αMFΔ secretion tag (alt name: Invertase-αMFΔ)
  Species: Synthetic
  Insert size (bp): 228
  Promoter: Non
  Cloning method: Restriction Enzyme; 5′ cloning site BsmBI (destroyed during cloning); 3′ cloning site BsmBI (destroyed during cloning)
  Sequencing primers: 5′ ccttttgctggccttttgctc; 3′ ccagtaatgacctcagaactcc
Terms and licenses: Academic/Nonprofit Terms; Industry Terms: Not Available to Industry
Depositor comments: Design of this plasmid was performed according to the described Methods in Lee et al. 2015 (A Highly Characterized Yeast Toolkit for Modular, Multipart Assembly) and this plasmid is compatible with the existing toolkit (MoClo-YTK, Kit number 1000000061)
How to cite: pPTK013-3a-Invertase-αMFΔ was a gift from Volker Sieber (Addgene plasmid # 84972 ; http://n2t.net/addgene:84972 ; RRID:Addgene_84972)
