[The description below was written by a language model from this plasmid's Addgene catalogue record and pLannotate feature annotations shown in this document.]
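Description:
pPTK013-3a-Invertase-αMFΔ is a small (about 1.9 kb) part-storage plasmid from a modular toolkit for building Pichia pastoris secretion libraries. It is built on the pYTK001 entry vector of the MoClo yeast toolkit and, according to the depositor, follows the same design rules and is compatible with that kit. The backbone is minimal and purely bacterial. It has a high-copy ColE1/pUC-type origin for propagation in E. coli and a chloramphenicol acetyltransferase gene driven by its native cat promoter for selection, with a lambda t0 terminator lying between that cassette and the insert. No yeast origin, yeast marker or integration sequence is annotated, so the plasmid serves as a donor of a part rather than as a yeast expression vector in its own right.

The payload is a 228 bp synthetic "Type 3a" part, which in the toolkit's scheme is an N-terminal coding-sequence position. It encodes a hybrid secretion leader. A short fragment matching the amino terminus of Saccharomyces cerevisiae invertase (annotated as SUC3), consistent with its signal peptide, is joined directly to a fragment of the α-mating factor precursor MF(ALPHA)1. The "Δ" in the name suggests a truncated form of that leader, though the record does not define the deletion.

The part carries no promoter of its own. It was inserted through BsmBI sites that were destroyed during cloning. In use, it would be combined by Golden Gate assembly with separate promoter, downstream coding and terminator parts, so that a protein of interest is fused behind the leader and directed into the secretory pathway. This allows different signal sequences to be compared for secretion efficiency.
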