Features (pLannotate 1.2.2; 6 found; start..end, strand, type, name):
      1..60      +  CDS            SUC3 (fragment): INV3_YEASX - Protein inferred from homology: Swiss-Prot protein existence level 3. From Saccharomyces cerevisiae (Baker's yeast).
     58..228     +  CDS            MF(ALPHA)1 (fragment): MFAL1_YEAST - Also known as MF-ALPHA-1, MFAL1. Experimental evidence at protein level: Swiss-Prot protein existence level 1. The active factor is excreted into the culture medium by haploid cells of the alpha mating type and acts on cells of the opposite mating type (type A). It mediates the conjugation process between the two types by inhibiting the initiation of DNA synthesis in type a cells and synchronizing them with type alpha. From Saccharomyces cerevisiae (strain ATCC 204508 / S288c) (Baker's yeast).
    248..282     -  terminator     lambda t0 terminator: minimal transcription terminator from phage lambda (Scholtissek and Grosse, 1987)
    356..1012    -  CDS            cat: CAT_ECOLX - Experimental evidence at protein level: Swiss-Prot protein existence level 1. This enzyme is an effector of chloramphenicol resistance in bacteria. From Escherichia coli. This protein is used as a marker in many commonly used cloning vectors, such as pACYC184.
   1013..1110    -  promoter       cat promoter: promoter of the E. coli cat gene encoding chloramphenicol acetyltransferase
   1194..1782    +  rep_origin     ori: high-copy-number ColE1/pMB1/pBR322/pUC origin of replication
>Addgene plasmid #84972 | pPTK013-3a-Invertase-αMFΔ | addgene full sequence | sequence record 173356 | Addgene NGS Result
ATGTTATTGCAAGCTTTTTTATTTCTGCTGGCAGGTTTTGCAGCAAAGATTTCTGCCATGAGATTTCCTA
GTATTTTCACTGCTGTGCTATTTGCCGCTAGTTCCGCTCTAGCTGCTCCAGTTAATACTACTACTGAAGA
TGAATTGGAGGGTGACTTCGATGTTGCTGTTCTGCCTTTTTCCGCTTCTATCGCAGCCAAGGAAGAAGGT
GTATCTCTAGAGAAGCGTGGTTCTTGAGACCAGACCAATAAAAAACGCCCGGCGGCAACCGAGCGTTCTG
AACAAATCCAGATGGAGTTCTGAGGTCATTACTGGATCTATCAACAGGAGTCCAAGCGAGCTCGATATCA
AATTACGCCCCGCCCTGCCACTCATCGCAGTACTGTTGTAATTCATTAAGCATTCTGCCGACATGGAAGC
CATCACAAACGGCATGATGAACCTGAATCGCCAGCGGCATCAGCACCTTGTCGCCTTGCGTATAATATTT
GCCCATGGTGAAAACGGGGGCGAAGAAGTTGTCCATATTGGCCACGTTTAAATCAAAACTGGTGAAACTC
ACCCAGGGATTGGCTGAAACGAAAAACATATTCTCAATAAACCCTTTAGGGAAATAGGCCAGGTTTTCAC
CGTAACACGCCACATCTTGCGAATATATGTGTAGAAACTGCCGGAAATCGTCGTGGTATTCACTCCAGAG
CGATGAAAACGTTTCAGTTTGCTCATGGAAAACGGTGTAACAAGGGTGAACACTATCCCATATCACCAGC
TCACCGTCTTTCATTGCCATACGAAATTCCGGATGAGCATTCATCAGGCGGGCAAGAATGTGAATAAAGG
CCGGATAAAACTTGTGCTTATTTTTCTTTACGGTCTTTAAAAAGGCCGTAATATCCAGCTGAACGGTCTG
GTTATAGGTACATTGAGCAACTGACTGAAATGCCTCAAAATGTTCTTTACGATGCCATTGGGATATATCA
ACGGTGGTATATCCAGTGATTTTTTTCTCCATTTTAGCTTCCTTAGCTCCTGAAAATCTCGATAACTCAA
AAAATACGCCCGGTAGTGATCTTATTTCATTATGGTGAAAGTTGGAACCTCTTACGTGCCCGATCAATCA
TGACCAAAATCCCTTAACGTGAGTTTTCGTTCCACTGAGCGTCAGACCCCGTAGAAAAGATCAAAGGATC
TTCTTGAGATCCTTTTTTTCTGCGCGTAATCTGCTGCTTGCAAACAAAAAAACCACCGCTACCAGCGGTG
GTTTGTTTGCCGGATCAAGAGCTACCAACTCTTTTTCCGAAGGTAACTGGCTTCAGCAGAGCGCAGATAC
CAAATACTGTTCTTCTAGTGTAGCCGTAGTTAGGCCACCACTTCAAGAACTCTGTAGCACCGCCTACATA
CCTCGCTCTGCTAATCCTGTTACCAGTGGCTGCTGCCAGTGGCGATAAGTCGTGTCTTACCGGGTTGGAC
TCAAGACGATAGTTACCGGATAAGGCGCAGCGGTCGGGCTGAACGGGGGGTTCGTGCACACAGCCCAGCT
TGGAGCGAACGACCTACACCGAACTGAGATACCTACAGCGTGAGCTATGAGAAAGCGCCACGCTTCCCGA
AGGGAGAAAGGCGGACAGGTATCCGGTAAGCGGCAGGGTCGGAACAGGAGAGCGCACGAGGGAGCTTCCA
GGGGGAAACGCCTGGTATCTTTATAGTCCTGTCGGGTTTCGCCACCTCTGACTTGAGCGTCGATTTTTGT
GATGCTCGTCAGGGGGGCGGAGCCTATGGAAAAACGCCAGCAACGCGGCCTTTTTACGGTTCCTGGCCTT
TTGCTGGCCTTTTGCTCACATGTTCTTTCCTGCGTTATCCCCTGATTCTGTGGATAACCGTAGTCGGTCT
CAT
